>Addgene plasmid #191545 | MSCV-P C-FlagHA HPV16 E7 Mutant 1 | addgene full sequence | sequence record 377553 | Addgene NGS Result
AATGAAAGACCCCACCTGTAGGTTTGGCAAGCTAGCTTAAGTAACGCCATTTTGCAAGGCATGGAAAATA
CATAACTGAGAATAGAGAAGTTCAGATCAAGGTTAGGAACAGAGAGACAGCAGAATATGGGCCAAACAGG
ATATCTGTGGTAAGCAGTTCCTGCCCCGGCTCAGGGCCAAGAACAGATGGTCCCCAGATGCGGTCCCGCC
CTCAGCAGTTTCTAGAGAACCATCAGATGTTTCCAGGGTGCCCCAAGGACCTGAAATGACCCTGTGCCTT
ATTTGAACTAACCAATCAGTTCGCTTCTCGCTTCTGTTCGCGCGCTTCTGCTCCCCGAGCTCAATAAAAG
AGCCCACAACCCCTCACTCGGCGCGCCAGTCCTCCGATAGACTGCGTCGCCCGGGTACCCGTATTCCCAA
TAAAGCCTCTTGCTGTTTGCATCCGAATCGTGGACTCGCTGATCCTTGGGAGGGTCTCCTCAGATTGATT
GACTGCCCACCTCGGGGGTCTTTCATTTGGAGGTTCCACCGAGATTTGGAGACCCCTGCCCAGGGACCAC
CGACCCCCCCGCCGGGAGGTAAGCTGGCCAGCGGTCGTTTCGTGTCTGTCTCTGTCTTTGTGCGTGTTTG
TGCCGGCATCTAATGTTTGCGCCTGCGTCTGTACTAGTTAGCTAACTAGCTCTGTATCTGGCGGACCCGT
GGTGGAACTGACGAGTTCTGAACACCCGGCCGCAACCCTGGGAGACGTCCCAGGGACTTTGGGGGCCGTT
TTTGTGGCCCGACCTGAGGAAGGGAGTCGATGTGGAATCCGACCCCGTCAGGATATGTGGTTCTGGTAGG
AGACGAGAACCTAAAACAGTTCCCGCCTCCGTCTGAATTTTTGCTTTCGGTTTGGAACCGAAGCCGCGCG
TCTTGTCTGCTGCAGCGCTGCAGCATCGTTCTGTGTTGTCTCTGTCTGACTGTGTTTCTGTATTTGTCTG
AAAATTAGGGCCAGACTGTTACCACTCCCTTAAGTTTGACCTTAGGTCACTGGAAAGATGTCGAGCGGAT
CGCTCACAACCAGTCGGTAGATGTCAAGAAGAGACGTTGGGTTACCTTCTGCTCTGCAGAATGGCCAACC
TTTAACGTCGGATGGCCGCGAGACGGCACCTTTAACCGAGACCTCATCACCCAGGTTAAGATCAAGGTCT
TTTCACCTGGCCCGCATGGACACCCAGACCAGGTCCCCTACATCGTGACCTGGGAAGCCTTGGCTTTTGA
CCCCCCTCCCTGGGTCAAGCCCTTTGTACACCCTAAGCCTCCGCCTCCTCTTCCTCCATCCGCCCCGTCT
CTCCCCCTTGAACCTCCTCGTTCGACCCCGCCTCGATCCTCCCTTTATCCAGCCCTCACTCCTTCTCTAG
GCGCCGGAATTAGATCTAATACGACTCACTATAGGGAGACCCAAGCTGGCTAGTTAAGCTATCAACAAGT
TTGTACAAAAAAGTTGGCACCATGCATGGAGATACACCTACATTGCATGAATATATGTTAGATTTGCAAC
CAGAGACAACTGATCTCTACTGTTATGAGCAATTAAATGACAGCTCAGAGGAGGAGGATGAAATAGATGG
TCCAGCTGGACAAGCAGAACCGGACGCAGCCGCTTACAATATTGTAACCTTTTGTTGCAAGTGTGACTCT
ACGCTTCGGTTGTGCGTACAAAGCACAGCCGTAGACATTCGTACTTTGGCAGCCCTGTTAATGGGCACAC
TAGGAATTGTGTGCCCCATCTGTTCTCAGAAACCACCAACTTTCTTGTACAAAGTGGTTGATCTAGAGGG
CCCGCGGTTCGAACTCGAGGACTACAAGGACGACGATGACAAGTCGGCCGCTGGAGGATACCCCTACGAC
GTGCCCGACTACGCCTAGAATTCTACCGGGTAGGGGAGGCGCTTTTCCCAAGGCAGTCTGGAGCATGCGC
TTTAGCAGCCCCGCTGGGCACTTGGCGCTACACAAGTGGCCTCTGGCCTCGCACACATTCCACATCCACC
GGTAGGCGCCAACCGGCTCCGTTCTTTGGTGGCCCCTTCGCGCCACCTTCTACTCCTCCCCTAGTCAGGA
AGTTCCCCCCCGCCCCGCAGCTCGCGTCGTGCAGGACGTGACAAATGGAAGTAGCACGTCTCACTAGTCT
CGTGCAGATGGACAGCACCGCTGAGCAATGGAAGCGGGTAGGCCTTTGGGGCAGCGGCCAATAGCAGCTT
TGCTCCTTCGCTTTCTGGGCTCAGAGGCTGGGAAGGGGTGGGTCCGGGGGCGGGCTCAGGGGCGGGCTCA
GGGGCGGGGCGGGCGCCCGAAGGTCCTCCGGAGGCCCGGCATTCTGCACGCTTCAAAAGCGCACGTCTGC
CGCGCTGTTCTCCTCTTCCTCATCTCCGGGCCTTTCGACCTGCAGCCCAAGCTTACCATGACCGAGTACA
AGCCCACGGTGCGCCTCGCCACCCGCGACGACGTCCCCAGGGCCGTACGCACCCTCGCCGCCGCGTTCGC
CGACTACCCCGCCACGCGCCACACCGTCGATCCGGACCGCCACATCGAGCGGGTCACCGAGCTGCAAGAA
CTCTTCCTCACGCGCGTCGGGCTCGACATCGGCAAGGTGTGGGTCGCGGACGACGGCGCCGCGGTGGCGG
TCTGGACCACGCCGGAGAGCGTCGAAGCGGGGGCGGTGTTCGCCGAGATCGGCCCGCGCATGGCCGAGTT
GAGCGGTTCCCGGCTGGCCGCGCAGCAACAGATGGAAGGCCTCCTGGCGCCGCACCGGCCCAAGGAGCCC
GCGTGGTTCCTGGCCACCGTCGGCGTCTCGCCCGACCACCAGGGCAAGGGTCTGGGCAGCGCCGTCGTGC
TCCCCGGAGTGGAGGCGGCCGAGCGCGCCGGGGTGCCCGCCTTCCTGGAGACCTCCGCGCCCCGCAACCT
CCCCTTCTACGAGCGGCTCGGCTTCACCGTCACCGCCGACGTCGAGGTGCCCGAAGGACCGCGCACCTGG
TGCATGACCCGCAAGCCCGGTGCCTGACGCCCGCCCCACGACCCGCAGCGCCCGACCGAAAGGAGCGCAC
GACCCCATGCATCGATAAAATAAAAGATTTTATTTAGTCTCCAGAAAAAGGGGGGAATGAAAGACCCCAC
CTGTAGGTTTGGCAAGCTAGCTTAAGTAACGCCATTTTGCAAGGCATGGAAAATACATAACTGAGAATAG
AGAAGTTCAGATCAAGGTTAGGAACAGAGAGACAGCAGAATATGGGCCAAACAGGATATCTGTGGTAAGC
AGTTCCTGCCCCGGCTCAGGGCCAAGAACAGATGGTCCCCAGATGCGGTCCCGCCCTCAGCAGTTTCTAG
AGAACCATCAGATGTTTCCAGGGTGCCCCAAGGACCTGAAATGACCCTGTGCCTTATTTGAACTAACCAA
TCAGTTCGCTTCTCGCTTCTGTTCGCGCGCTTCTGCTCCCCGAGCTCAATAAAAGAGCCCACAACCCCTC
ACTCGGCGCGCCAGTCCTCCGATAGACTGCGTCGCCCGGGTACCCGTGTATCCAATAAACCCTCTTGCAG
TTGCATCCGACTTGTGGTCTCGCTGTTCCTTGGGAGGGTCTCCTCTGAGTGATTGACTACCCGTCAGCGG
GGGTCTTTCATGGGTAACAGTTTCTTGAAGTTGGAGAACAACATTCTGAGGGTAGGAGTCGAATATTAAG
TAATCCTGACTCAATTAGCCACTGTTTTGAATCCACATACTCCAATACTCCTGAAATAGTTCATTATGGA
CAGCGCAGAAAGAGCTGGGGAGAATTGTGAAATTGTTATCCGCTCACAATTCCACACAACATACGAGCCG
GAAGCATAAAGTGTAAAGCCTGGGGTGCCTAATGAGTGAGCTAACTCACATTAATTGCGTTGCGCTCACT
GCCCGCTTTCCAGTCGGGAAACCTGTCGTGCCAGCTGCATTAATGAATCGGCCAACGCGCGGGGAGAGGC
GGTTTGCGTATTGGGCGCTCTTCCGCTTCCTCGCTCACTGACTCGCTGCGCTCGGTCGTTCGGCTGCGGC
GAGCGGTATCAGCTCACTCAAAGGCGGTAATACGGTTATCCACAGAATCAGGGGATAACGCAGGAAAGAA
CATGTGAGCAAAAGGCCAGCAAAAGGCCAGGAACCGTAAAAAGGCCGCGTTGCTGGCGTTTTTCCATAGG
CTCCGCCCCCCTGACGAGCATCACAAAAATCGACGCTCAAGTCAGAGGTGGCGAAACCCGACAGGACTAT
AAAGATACCAGGCGTTTCCCCTTGGAAGCTCCCTCGTGCGCTCTCCTGTTCCGACCCTGCCGCTTACCGG
ATACCTGTCCGCCTTTCTCCCTTCGGGAAGCGTGGCGCTTTCTCATAGCTCACGCTGTAGGTATCTCAGT
TCGGTGTAGGTCGTTCGCTCCAAGCTGGGCTGTGTGCACGAACCCCCCGTTCAGCCCGACCGCTGCGCCT
TATCCGGTAACTATCGTCTTGAGTCCAACCCGGTAAGACACGACTTATCGCCACTGGCAGCAGCCACTGG
TAACAGGATTAGCAGAGCGAGGTATGTAGGCGGTGCTACAGAGTTCTTGAAGTGGTGGCCTAACTACGGC
TACACTAGAAGAACAGTATTTGGTATCTGCGCTCTGCTGAAGCCAGTTACCTTCGGAAAAAGAGTTGGTA
GCTCTTGATCCGGCAAACAAACCACCGCTGGTAGCGGTGGTTTTTTTGTTTGCAAGCAGCAGATTACGCG
CAGAAAAAAAGGATCTCAAGAAGATCCTTTGATCTTTTCTACGGGGTCTGACGCTCAGTGGAACGAAAAC
TCACGTTAAGGGATTTTGGTCATGAGATTATCAAAAAGGATCTTCACCTAGATCCTTTTAAATTAAAAAT
GAAGTTTTAAATCAATCTAAAGTATATATGAGTAAACTTGGTCTGACAGTTACCAATGCTTAATCAGTGA
GGCACCTATCTCAGCGATCTGTCTATTTCGTTCATCCATAGTTGCCTGACTCCCCGTCGTGTAGATAACT
ACGATACGGGAGGGCTTACCATCTGGCCCCAGTGCTGCAATGATACCGCGAGACCCACGCTCACCGGCTC
CAGATTTATCAGCAATAAACCAGCCAGCCGGAAGGGCCGAGCGCAGAAGTGGTCCTGCAACTTTATCCGC
CTCCATCCAGTCTATTAATTGTTGCCGGGAAGCTAGAGTAAGTAGTTCGCCAGTTAATAGTTTGCGCAAC
GTTGTTGCCATTGCTACAGGCATCGTGGTGTCACGCTCGTCGTTTGGTATGGCTTCATTCAGCTCCGGTT
CCCAACGATCAAGGCGAGTTACATGATCCCCCATGTTGTGCAAAAAAGCGGTTAGCTCCTTCGGTCCTCC
GATCGTTGTCAGAAGTAAGTTGGCCGCAGTGTTATCACTCATGGTTATGGCAGCACTGCATAATTCTCTT
ACTGTCATGCCATCCGTAAGATGCTTTTCTGTGACTGGTGAGTACTCAACCAAGTCATTCTGAGAATAGT
GTATGCGGCGACCGAGTTGCTCTTGCCCGGCGTCAATACGGGATAATACCGCGCCACATAGCAGAACTTT
AAAAGTGCTCATCATTGGAAAACGTTCTTCGGGGCGAAAACTCTCAAGGATCTTACCGCTGTTGAGATCC
AGTTCGATGTAACCCACTCGTGCACCCAACTGATCTTCAGCATCTTTTACTTTCACCAGCGTTTCTGGGT
GAGCAAAAACAGGAAGGCAAAATGCCGCAAAAAAGGGAATAAGGGCGACACGGAAATGTTGAATACTCAT
ACTCTTCCTTTTTCAATATTATTGAAGCATTTATCAGGGTTATTGTCTCATGAGCGGATACATATTTGAA
TGTATTTAGAAAAATAAACAAATAGGGGTTCCGCGCACATTTCCCCGAAAAGTGCCACCTGACGTCTAAG
AAACCATTATTATCATGACATTAACCTATAAAAATAGGCGTATCACGAGGCCCTTTCGTCTCGCGCGTTT
CGGTGATGACGGTGAAAACCTCTGACACATGCAGCTCCCGGAGACGGTCACAGCTTGTCTGTAAGCGGAT
GCCGGGAGCAGACAAGCCCGTCAGGGCGCGTCAGCGGGTGTTGGCGGGTGTCGGGGCTGGCTTAACTATG
CGGCATCAGAGCAGATTGTACTGAGAGTGCACCATATGCGGTGTGAAATACCGCACAGATGCGTAAGGAG
AAAATACCGCATCAGGCGCCATTCGCCATTCAGGCTGCGCAACTGTTGGGAAGGGCGATCGGTGCGGGCC
TCTTCGCTATTACGCCAGCTGGCGAAAGGGGGATGTGCTGCAAGGCGATTAAGTTGGGTAACGCCAGGGT
TTTCCCAGTCACGACGTTGTAAAACGACGGCGCAAGGAATGGTGCATGCAAGGAGATGGCGCCCAACAGT
CCCCCGGCCACGGGGCCTGCCACCATACCCACGCCGAAACAAGCGCTCATGAGCCCGAAGTGGCGAGCCC
GATCTTCCCCATCGGTGATGTCGGCGATATAGGCGCCAGCAACCGCACCTGTGGCGCCGGTGATGCCGGC
CACGATGCGTCCGGCGTAGAGGCGATTAGTCCAATTTGTTAAAGACAGGATATCAGTGGTCCAGGCTCTA
GTTTTGACTCAACAATATCACCAGCTGAAGCCTATAGAGTACGAGCCATAGATAAAATAAAAGATTTTAT
TTAGTCTCCAGAAAAAGGGGGG
Features (pLannotate 1.2.2; 23 found; start..end, strand, type, name):
      1..517     +  LTR            5' LTR: 5' long terminal repeat from murine embryonic stem cell virus
    581..922     +  misc_feature   MESV Ψ: packaging signal of murine embryonic stem cell virus
    989..1405    +  CDS            gag (truncated): truncated Moloney murine leukemia virus (MMLV) gag gene lacking the start codon
   1417..1435    +  promoter       T7 promoter: promoter for bacteriophage T7 RNA polymerase
   1466..1483    +  protein_bind   attB1 (fragment): mutant version of attB; core recombination site for the Gateway® BP reaction BP Clonase™
   1492..1785    +  CDS            E7: VE7_HPV16 - Experimental evidence at protein level: Swiss-Prot protein existence level 1. Plays a role in viral genome replication by driving entry of quiescent cells into the cell cycle. Stimulation of progression from G1 to S phase allows the virus to efficiently use the cellular DNA replicating machinery to achieve viral genome replication. E7 protein has both transforming and trans-activating activities. Induces the disassembly of the E2F1 transcription factor from RB1, with subsequent transcriptional activation of E2F1-regulated S-phase genes. Interferes with host histone deacetylation me
   1790..1807    -  protein_bind   attB2 (fragment): mutant version of attB; core recombination site for the Gateway® BP reaction BP Clonase™
   1843..1863    +  CDS            FLAG (fragment): FLAG® epitope tag, followed by an enterokinase cleavage site
   1918..2417    +  promoter       PGK promoter: mouse phosphoglycerate kinase 1 promoter
   2438..3037    +  CDS            PuroR: puromycin N-acetyltransferase; pac from Streptomyces alboniger; confers resistance to puromycin
   3137..3651    +  LTR            3' LTR: 3' long terminal repeat from murine embryonic stem cell virus
   3813..3829    -  protein_bind   lac operator: The lac repressor binds to the lac operator to inhibit transcription in E. coli. This inhibition can be relieved by adding lactose or isopropyl-β-D-thiogalactopyranoside (IPTG). lac repressor encoded by lacI
   3837..3867    -  promoter       lac promoter: promoter for the E. coli lac operon
   3882..3903    -  protein_bind   CAP binding site: CAP binding activates transcription in the presence of cAMP. E. coli catabolite activator protein
   3916..4008    -  CDS            lacI (fragment): lac repressor; lacI; The lac repressor binds to the lac operator to inhibit transcription in E. coli. This inhibition can be relieved by adding lactose or isopropyl-β-D-thiogalactopyranoside (IPTG).
   4191..4779    -  rep_origin     ori: high-copy-number ColE1/pMB1/pBR322/pUC origin of replication
   4950..5810    -  CDS            AmpR: β-lactamase; bla; confers resistance to ampicillin, carbenicillin, and related antibiotics
   5811..5915    -  promoter       AmpR promoter: bla
   6010..6045    +  CDS            rop (fragment): Rop protein, which maintains plasmids at low copy number; rop
   6147..6246    +  misc_feature   bom (fragment): basis of mobility region from pBR322
   6252..6401    -  CDS            lacZα (fragment): LacZα fragment of β-galactosidase; lacZ fragment
   6401..6602    -  CDS            TcR (fragment): tetracycline efflux protein; tet; confers resistance to tetracycline
   6603..6701    +  CDS            env (fragment): murine leukemia virus gPr80 envelope polyprotein precursor; env; proteolytically cleaved into gp70SU and p15TM subunits
