[The description below was written by a language model from this plasmid's Addgene catalogue record and pLannotate feature annotations shown in this document.]
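Description:
MSCV-P C-FlagHA HPV16 E7 Mutant 1 is a 6.7 kb gammaretroviral expression plasmid built on the Gateway-adapted MSCV-P C-FlagHA backbone. It is used to make replication-defective retrovirus that stably expresses a mutant human papillomavirus 16 E7 oncoprotein in mammalian cells. In bacteria it is maintained through a high-copy ColE1/pUC-type origin and selected with ampicillin via the β-lactamase gene. The annotated lac, lacI, rop, bom, lacZα, TcR and env fragments are short remnants of earlier cloning vectors and are not functional cassettes.

The transferable region lies between the murine embryonic stem cell virus 5' and 3' LTRs. It includes the Ψ packaging signal and a truncated, start-codon-deficient gag segment, which together promote efficient encapsidation of the genomic RNA when viral proteins are supplied in trans by packaging cells. The 5' LTR drives transcription of the E7 open reading frame, which was introduced by Gateway recombination and is therefore flanked by attB1 and attB2 scars. A T7 promoter sits just upstream of attB1.

The catalogue entry lists five alanine substitutions in E7 (R49A, H51A, H73A, E80A and D81A) and a C-terminal Flag-HA tandem epitope tag. The feature table detects only a FLAG fragment downstream of attB2 and does not annotate the HA portion. Downstream, an internal mouse PGK promoter drives puromycin N-acetyltransferase, so transduced cells can be selected with puromycin.

The stated purpose is expression of this E7 mutant. The dual tag suits detection and affinity purification of E7 and its binding partners. The associated study concerns the contribution of ZER1 to the carcinogenic activity of high-risk HPV E7 proteins, but the record does not state which interaction or activity these particular mutations are meant to disrupt.
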