Addgene plasmid #191545: MSCV-P C-FlagHA HPV16 E7 Mutant 1
Purpose: Protein expression of HPV16 E7 Mutant 1
Depositing lab: Elizabeth White. Depositing organization: University of Pennsylvania. Publication: ZER1 Contributes to the Carcinogenic Activity of High-Risk HPV E7 Proteins. Nouel J, White EA. mBio. 2022 Nov 8:e0203322. doi: 10.1128/mbio.02033-22. PubMed 36346242.
Backbone
  Vector backbone: MSCV-P C-FlagHA GAW
  Vector type: Retroviral
  Selectable markers: Puromycin
Growth in bacteria
  Bacterial resistance: Ampicillin, 100 μg/mL
  Growth temperature: 37°C
  Growth strain: NEB Stable
  Copy number: High Copy
Gene/Insert
  Gene/Insert name: HPV16
  Species: Virus
  Mutation: R49A, H51A, H73A, E80A, D81A
  Tag / fusion protein: FlagHA (C terminal on insert)
  Cloning method: Gateway Cloning
Terms and licenses: Academic/Nonprofit Terms; Industry Terms: Not Available to Industry
Depositor comments: Please visit https://www.biorxiv.org/content/10.1101/2022.07.18.500567v1 for bioRxiv preprint.
How to cite: MSCV-P C-FlagHA HPV16 E7 Mutant 1 was a gift from Elizabeth White (Addgene plasmid # 191545 ; http://n2t.net/addgene:191545 ; RRID:Addgene_191545)
