>Addgene plasmid #191545 | MSCV-P C-FlagHA HPV16 E7 Mutant 1 | depositor partial sequence | sequence record 371351 | Partial sequence
CCCSKAWCTCTTTATCCAGCCCTCACTCCTTCTCTAGGCGCCGGAATTAGATCTAATACGACTCACTATA
GGGAGACCCAAGCTGGCTAGTTAAGCTATCAACAAGTTTGTACAAAAAAGTTGGCACCATGCATGGAGAT
ACACCTACATTGCATGAATATATGTTAGATTTGCAACCAGAGACAACTGATCTCTACTGTTATGAGCAAT
TAAATGACAGCTCAGAGGAGGAGGATGAAATAGATGGTCCAGCTGGACAAGCAGAACCGGACGCAGCCGC
TTACAATATTGTAACCTTTTGTTGCAAGTGTGACTCTACGCTTCGGTTGTGCGTACAAAGCACAGCCGTA
GACATTCGTACTTTGGCAGCCCTGTTAATGGGCACACTAGGAATTGTGTGCCCCATCTGTTCTCAGAAAC
CACCAACTTTCTTGTACAAAGTGGTTGATCTAGAGGGCCCGCGGTTCGAACTCGAGGACTACAAGGACGA
CGATGACAAGTCGGCCGCTGGAGGATACCCCTACGACGTGCCCGACTACGCCTAGAATTCTACCGGGTAG
GGGAGGCGCTTTTCCCAAGGCAGTCTGGAGCATGCGCTTTAGCAGCCCCGCTGGGCACTTGGCGCTACAC
AAGTGGCCTCTGGCCTCGCACACATTCCACATCCACCGGTAGGCGCCAACCGGCTCCGTTCTTTGGTGGC
CCCTTCGCGCCACCTTCTACTCCTCCCCTAGTCAGGAAGTTCCCCCCCGCCCCGCAGCTCGCGTCGTGCA
GGACGTGACAAATGGAAGTAGCACGTCTCACTAGTCTCGTGCAGATGGACAGCACCGCTGAGCAATGGAA
GCGGGTAGGCCTTTGGGGCAGCGGCCAATAGCAGCTTTGCTCCTTCGCTTTCTGGGCTCAGAGGCTGGGA
AGGGGTGGGTCCGGGGGCGGGCTCAGGGCGGGCTCAGGGCGGGGCGGGCGCCCGAAGGTCCTCCGGAGGC
CCGGCATTCTGCACGCTTCAAAAGCGCACGTCTGCCGCGCTGTTCTCCTCTTCCTCATCTCCGGCCCTTT
CGACCTGCAGCCCAAGCTTAACCATGACCGAGTACAAGCCCMACGGGKGGGGTCCTTCGTCACCCGSGGA
MSGAAMMGATC
